Addgene plasmid #54367: LIIc R 1-2
Purpose: (Empty Backbone)
Depositing lab: Martin Parniske. Depositing organization: Ludwig-Maximilians-Universitaet Muenchen (LMU). Publication: A modular plasmid assembly kit for multigene expression, gene silencing and silencing rescue in plants. Binder A, Lambert J, Morbitzer R, Popp C, Ott T, Lahaye T, Parniske M. PLoS One. 2014 Feb 13;9(2):e88218. doi: 10.1371/journal.pone.0088218. eCollection 2014. PubMed 24551083.
Backbone
  Vector backbone: pAMP (Genart)
  Backbone manufacturer: Geneart
  Vector type: cloning vector
Growth in bacteria
  Bacterial resistance: Chloramphenicol and Ampicillin, 25 & 100 μg/mL
  Growth temperature: 37°C
  Growth strain: DB3.1
  Copy number: High Copy
Gene/Insert
  Gene/Insert name: None
Terms and licenses: Academic/Nonprofit Terms; Industry Terms: Not Available to Industry
Depositor comments: binary expression vector. LII/LIV backbone. ccdB cassettes (ccdB and chloramphenicol resistance gene) were added between the borders by Esp3I cut-ligation, flanked by appropriate type IIS fusion sites
How to cite: LIIc R 1-2 was a gift from Martin Parniske (Addgene plasmid # 54367 ; http://n2t.net/addgene:54367 ; RRID:Addgene_54367)
