[The description below was written by a language model from this plasmid's Addgene catalogue record and pLannotate feature annotations shown in this document.]
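Description:
LIIc R 1-2 is an empty, high-copy E. coli cloning backbone built on a Geneart pAMP vector. It belongs to a modular plasmid assembly kit for multigene expression, gene silencing and silencing rescue in plants. The 4,252 nt plasmid replicates from a ColE1/pUC-type origin and carries an ampicillin resistance gene (bla) with its own promoter. The record lists no insert. The cloning position is instead occupied by a counter-selectable ccdB cassette, made up of a chloramphenicol acetyltransferase gene with its promoter, a ccdA fragment and the gyrase-poisoning toxin gene ccdB. In the annotated sequence this cassette is bracketed by attR1 and attR2 Gateway sites, which suggests it derives from a Gateway destination cassette.

According to the depositor comments, the ccdB cassette was introduced by Esp3I cut-ligation and is flanked by type IIS fusion sites. The plasmid therefore serves as an LII/LIV-level acceptor in a Golden Gate-style hierarchy: incoming modules replace the toxic cassette, so correct assemblies survive in standard E. coli strains while uncut backbone is eliminated. Because ccdB is present, the empty vector has to be maintained in a ccdB-tolerant strain (DB3.1), with selection on both ampicillin and chloramphenicol. The record does not define the "R 1-2" designation or give the fusion site sequences.

The comments also call this a "binary expression vector" with the cassette "between the borders". However, the feature table shows no T-DNA borders, no Agrobacterium-compatible origin and no plant selection marker. That wording may be generic to the vector series rather than specific to this plasmid. The remaining annotations (lacI, lacZα, RSF and M13 ori fragments, and a T7 promoter) appear to be short backbone remnants.
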