Features (pLannotate 1.2.2; 15 found; start..end, strand, type, name):
     50..154     +  promoter       AmpR promoter: bla
    155..1015    +  CDS            AmpR: β-lactamase; bla; confers resistance to ampicillin, carbenicillin, and related antibiotics
   1186..1774    +  rep_origin     ori: high-copy-number ColE1/pMB1/pBR322/pUC origin of replication
   1852..1892    +  rep_origin     RSF ori (fragment): Plasmids containing the RSF 1030 origin of replication can be propagated in E. coli cells that contain additional plasmids with compatible origins.
   1929..1976    +  CDS            lacI (fragment): lac repressor; lacI; The lac repressor binds to the lac operator to inhibit transcription in E. coli. This inhibition can be relieved by adding lactose or isopropyl-β-D-thiogalactopyranoside (IPTG).
   2081..2205    +  protein_bind   attR1: mutant version of attR; recombination site for the Gateway® LR reaction LR Clonase™
   2242..2272    +  promoter       lac UV5 promoter: E. coli lac promoter with an "up" mutation
   2296..2325    +  promoter       cat promoter (fragment): promoter of the E. coli cat gene encoding chloramphenicol acetyltransferase
   2326..2985    +  CDS            CmR: chloramphenicol acetyltransferase; cat; confers resistance to chloramphenicol
   3164..3322    +  CDS            ccdA (fragment): CCDA_ECO57 - Also known as H, letA. Experimental evidence at protein level: Swiss-Prot protein existence level 1. Antitoxin component of a type II toxin-antitoxin (TA) system which inhibits the post-segregational killing (PSK) of plasmid-free cells, also referred to as a plasmid addiction system. Binds to and blocks the activity of CcdB; will also remove bound CcdB protein from the CcdB-GyrA complex by forming a CcdA-CcdB complex, a process termed rejuvenation. Functions as a transcriptional corepressor for the ccdAB operon, repression also requires CcdB (By similarity). From Escherichia coli
   3327..3632    +  CDS            ccdB: CcdB, a bacterial toxin that poisons DNA gyrase; ccdB; Plasmids containing the ccdB gene cannot be propagated in standard E. coli strains.
   3673..3797    -  protein_bind   attR2: mutant version of attR; recombination site for the Gateway® LR reaction LR Clonase™
   3941..3959    -  promoter       T7 promoter: promoter for bacteriophage T7 RNA polymerase
   3968..4124    +  CDS            lacZα (fragment): LacZα fragment of β-galactosidase; lacZ fragment
   4145..24      +  rep_origin     M13 ori (fragment) (across the origin): M13 bacteriophage origin of replication; arrow indicates direction of (+) strand synthesis
>Addgene plasmid #54367 | LIIc R 1-2 | depositor full sequence | sequence record 84587 | Full Sequence
ACAAAATATTAACGCTTACAATTTAGGTGGCACTTTTCGGGGAAATGTGCGCGGAACCCCTATTTGTTTA
TTTTTCTAAATACATTCAAATATGTATCCGCTCATGAGACAATAACCCTGATAAATGCTTCAATAATATT
GAAAAAGGAAGAGTATGAGTATTCAACATTTCCGTGTCGCCCTTATTCCCTTTTTTGCGGCATTTTGCCT
TCCTGTTTTTGCTCACCCAGAAACGCTGGTGAAAGTAAAAGATGCTGAAGATCAGTTGGGTGCACGAGTG
GGTTACATCGAACTGGATCTCAACAGCGGTAAGATCCTTGAGAGTTTTCGCCCCGAAGAACGTTTTCCAA
TGATGAGCACTTTTAAAGTTCTGCTATGTGGCGCGGTATTATCCCGTATTGACGCCGGGCAAGAGCAACT
CGGTCGCCGCATACACTATTCTCAGAATGACTTGGTTGAGTACTCACCAGTCACAGAAAAGCATCTTACG
GATGGCATGACAGTAAGAGAATTATGCAGTGCTGCCATAACCATGAGTGATAACACTGCGGCCAACTTAC
TTCTGACAACGATCGGAGGACCGAAGGAGCTAACCGCTTTTTTGCACAACATGGGGGATCATGTAACTCG
CCTTGATCGTTGGGAACCGGAGCTGAATGAAGCCATACCAAACGACGAGCGTGACACCACGATGCCTGTA
GCAATGGCAACAACGTTGCGCAAACTATTAACTGGCGAACTACTTACTCTAGCTTCCCGGCAACAATTAA
TAGACTGGATGGAGGCGGATAAAGTTGCAGGACCACTTCTGCGCTCGGCCCTTCCGGCTGGCTGGTTTAT
TGCTGATAAATCTGGAGCCGGTGAGCGTGGTTCTCGCGGTATCATTGCAGCACTGGGGCCAGATGGTAAG
CCCTCCCGTATCGTAGTTATCTACACGACGGGGAGTCAGGCAACTATGGATGAACGAAATAGACAGATCG
CTGAGATAGGTGCCTCACTGATTAAGCATTGGTAACTGTCAGACCAAGTTTACTCATATATACTTTAGAT
TGATTTAAAACTTCATTTTTAATTTAAAAGGATCTAGGTGAAGATCCTTTTTGATAATCTCATGACCAAA
ATCCCTTAACGTGAGTTTTCGTTCCACTGAGCGTCAGACCCCGTAGAAAAGATCAAAGGATCTTCTTGAG
ATCCTTTTTTTCTGCGCGTAATCTGCTGCTTGCAAACAAAAAAACCACCGCTACCAGCGGTGGTTTGTTT
GCCGGATCAAGAGCTACCAACTCTTTTTCCGAAGGTAACTGGCTTCAGCAGAGCGCAGATACCAAATACT
GTTCTTCTAGTGTAGCCGTAGTTAGGCCACCACTTCAAGAACTCTGTAGCACCGCCTACATACCTCGCTC
TGCTAATCCTGTTACCAGTGGCTGCTGCCAGTGGCGATAAGTCGTGTCTTACCGGGTTGGACTCAAGACG
ATAGTTACCGGATAAGGCGCAGCGGTCGGGCTGAACGGGGGGTTCGTGCACACAGCCCAGCTTGGAGCGA
ACGACCTACACCGAACTGAGATACCTACAGCGTGAGCTATGAGAAAGCGCCACGCTTCCCGAAGGGAGAA
AGGCGGACAGGTATCCGGTAAGCGGCAGGGTCGGAACAGGAGAGCGCACGAGGGAGCTTCCAGGGGGAAA
CGCCTGGTATCTTTATAGTCCTGTCGGGTTTCGCCACCTCTGACTTGAGCGTCGATTTTTGTGATGCTCG
TCAGGGGGGCGGAGCCTATGGAAAAACGCCAGCAACGCGGCCTTTTTACGGTTCCTGGCCTTTTGCTGGC
CTTTTGCTCATTAGGCACCCCAGGCTTTACCCGAACGACCGAGCGCAGCGAGTCAGTGAGCGAGGAAGCG
GAGAGCGCCCAATACGCAAGGAAACAGCTATGACCATGTTAATGCAGCTGGCACGACAGGTTTCCCGACT
GGAAAGCGGGCAGTGAGCGGAAGGCCCATGAGGCCAGTCTTGTGCTCCATTAATTAAGAGGTACCTAGAA
TTCTGGGATCCAAGCGGCCGCTACCCCGAAGACAATACGGACATGAGACCACAAGTTTGTACAAAAAAGC
TGAACGAGAAACGTAAAATGATATAAATATCAATATATTAAATTAGATTTTGCATAAAAAACAGACTACA
TAATACTGTAAAACACAACATATCCAGTCACTATGGCGGCCCCTCGAGGGGCCGCATTAGGCACCCCAGG
CTTTACACTTTATGCTTCCGGCTCGTATAATGTGTGGATTTTGAGTTAGGATCCGTCGAGATTTTCAGGA
GCTAAGGAAGCTAAAATGGAGAAAAAAATCACTGGATATACCACCGTTGATATATCCCAATGGCATCGTA
AAGAACATTTTGAGGCATTTCAGTCAGTTGCTCAATGTACCTATAACCAGACCGTTCAGCTGGATATTAC
GGCCTTTTTAAAGACCGTAAAGAAAAATAAGCACAAGTTTTATCCGGCCTTTATTCACATTCTTGCCCGC
CTGATGAATGCTCATCCGGAATTCCGTATGGCAATGAAAGACGGTGAGCTGGTGATATGGGATAGTGTTC
ACCCTTGTTACACCGTTTTCCATGAGCAAACTGAAACGTTTTCATCGCTCTGGAGTGAATACCACGACGA
TTTCCGGCAGTTTCTACACATATATTCGCAAGATGTGGCGTGTTACGGTGAAAACCTGGCCTATTTCCCT
AAAGGGTTTATTGAGAATATGTTTTTCGTCTCAGCCAATCCCTGGGTGAGTTTCACCAGTTTTGATTTAA
ACGTGGCCAATATGGACAACTTCTTCGCCCCCGTTTTCACCATGGGCAAATATTATACGCAAGGCGACAA
GGTGCTGATGCCGCTGGCGATTCAGGTTCATCATGCCGTTTGTGATGGCTTCCATGTCGGCAGAATGCTT
AATGAATTACAACAGTACTGCGATGAGTGGCAGGGCGGGGCGTAATCTAGAGGATCCGGCTTACTAAAAG
CCAGATAACAGTATGCGTATTTGCGCGCTGATTTTTGCGGTATAAGAATATATACTGATATGTATACCCG
AAGTATGTCAAAAAGAGGTATGCTATGAAGCAGCGTATTACAGTGACAGTTGACAGCGACAGCTATCAGT
TGCTCAAGGCATATATGATGTCAATATCTCCGGTCTGGTAAGCACAACCATGCAGAATGAAGCCCGTCGT
CTGCGTGCCGAACGCTGGAAAGCGGAAAATCAGGAAGGGATGGCTGAGGTCGCCCGGTTTATTGAAATGA
ACGGCTCTTTTGCTGACGAGAACAGGGGCTGGTGAAATGCAGTTTAAGGTTTACACCTATAAAAGAGAGA
GCCGTTATCGTCTGTTTGTGGATGTACAGAGTGATATTATTGACACGCCCGGGCGACGGATGGTGATCCC
CCTGGCCAGTGCACGTCTGCTGTCAGATAAAGTCCCCCGTGAACTTTACCCGGTGGTGCATATCGGGGAT
GAAAGCTGGCGCATGATGACCACCGATATGGCCAGTGTGCCGGTTTCCGTTATCGGGGAAGAAGTGGCTG
ATCTCAGCCACCGCGAAAATGACATCAAAAACGCCATTAACCTGATGTTCTGGGGAATATAAATGTCAGG
CTCCCTTATACACAGCCAGTCTGCAGGTCGACCATAGTGACTGGATATGTTGTGTTTTACAGTATTATGT
AGTCTGTTTTTTATGCAAAATCTAATTTAATATATTGATATTTATATCATTTTACGTTTCTCGTTCAGCT
TTCTTGTACAAAGTGGTTGGGGTCTCACCGCGGGCTTGTCTTCGGGTCGAGATAAGCTTGGGAATTCGAG
GATCCGTGCGGCCGCAGCTCGAGCGAAGCTTTAGAGCTCATGGCGCGCCTGGACAAGACACGTGGCCTTG
ACGGCCTTCCGCCAATTCGCCCTATAGTGAGTCGTATTACGTCGCGCTCACTGGCCGTCGTTTTACAACG
TCGTGACTGGGAAAACCCTGGCGTTACCCAACTTAATCGCCTTGCAGCACATCCCCCTTTCGCCAGCTGG
CGTAATAGCGAAGAGGCCCGCACCGAAACGCCCTTCCCAACAGTTGCGCAGCCTGAATGGCGAATGGGAG
CGCCCTGTAGCGGCCACTCAACCCTATCTCGGTCTATTCTTTTGATTTATAAGGGATTTTGCCGATTTCG
GCCTATTGGTTAAAAAATGAGCTGATTTAACAAAAATTTAACGCGAATTTTA
