>Addgene plasmid #54367 | LIIc R 1-2 | addgene partial sequence | sequence record 87753 | M13pUC-Fwd 5'-CCCAGTCACGACGTTGTAAAACG-3'
ATACGACTCACTATAGGGCGAATTGGCGGAAGGCCGTCAAGGCCACGTGTCTTGTCCAGGCGCGCCATGA
GCTCTAAAGCTTCGCTCGAGCTGCGGCCGCACGGATCCTCGAATTCCCAAGCTTATCTCGACCCGAAGAC
AAGCCCGCGGTGAGACCCCAACCACTTTGTACAAGAAAGCTGAACGAGAAACGTAAAATGATATAAATAT
CAATATATTAAATTAGATTTTGCATAAAAAACAGACTACATAATACTGTAAAACACAACATATCCAGTCA
CTATGGTCGACCTGCAGACTGGCTGTGTATAAGGGAGCCTGACATTTATATTCCCCAGAACATCAGGTTA
ATGGCGTTTTTGATGTCATTTTCGCGGTGGCTGAGATCAGCCACTTCTTCCCCGATAACGGAAACCGGCA
CACTGGCCATATCGGTGGTCATCATGCGCCAGCTTTCATCCCCGATATGCACCACCGGGTAAAGTTCACG
GGGGACTTTATCTGACAGCAGACGTGCACTGGCCAGGGGGATCACCATCCGTCGCCCGGGCGTGTCAATA
ATATCACTCTGTACATCCACAAACAGACGATAACGGCTCTCTCTTTTATAGGTGTAAACCTTAAACTGCA
TTTCACCAGCCCCTGTTCTCGTCAGCAAAAGAGCCGTTCATTTCAATAAACCGGGCGACCTCAGCCATCC
CTTCCTGATTTTCCGCTTTCCAGCGTTCGGCACGCAGACGACGGGCTTCATTCTGCATGGTTGTGCTTAC
CAGACCGGAGATATTGACATCATATATGCCTTGAGCAACTGATAGCTGTCGCTGTCAACTGTCACTGTAA
TACGCTGCTTCATAGCATACCTCTTTTTGACATACTTCGGGTATACATATCAGTATATATTCTTATACCG
CAAAAATCAGCGCGCAAATACGCATACTGTTATCTGGCTTTTAGTAAGCCGGATCCTCTAGATTACGCCC
CGCCCTGCCACTCATCGCAGTACTGTTGTAATTCATTAAGCATTCTGCCGAC
