>Addgene plasmid #54367 | LIIc R 1-2 | addgene partial sequence | sequence record 90845 | pRS414-R 5'-CACCTCTGACTTGAGCGTCG-3'
AAACGCCAGCAACGCGGCCTTTTTACGGTTCCTGGCCTTTTGCTGGCCTTTTGCTCATTAGGCACCCCAG
GCTTTACCCGAACGACCGAGCGCAGCGAGTCAGTGAGCGAGGAAGCGGAGAGCGCCCAATACGCAAGGAA
ACAGCTATGACCATGTTAATGCAGCTGGCACGACAGGTTTCCCGACTGGAAAGCGGGCAGTGAGCGGAAG
GCCCATGAGGCCAGTCTTGTGCTCCATTAATTAAGAGGTACCTAGAATTCTGGGATCCAAGCGGCCGCTA
CCCCGAAGACAATACGGACATGAGACCACAAGTTTGTACAAAAAAGCTGAACGAGAAACGTAAAATGATA
TAAATATCAATATATTAAATTAGATTTTGCATAAAAAACAGACTACATAATACTGTAAAACACAACATAT
CCAGTCACTATGGCGGCCCCTCGAGGGGCCGCATTAGGCACCCCAGGCTTTACACTTTATGCTTCCGGCT
CGTATAATGTGTGGATTTTGAGTTAGGATCCGTCGAGATTTTCAGGAGCTAAGGAAGCTAAAATGGAGAA
AAAAATCACTGGATATACCACCGTTGATATATCCCAATGGCATCGTAAAGAACATTTTGAGGCATTTCAG
TCAGTTGCTCAATGTACCTATAACCAGACCGTTCAGCTGGATATTACGGCCTTTTTAAAGACCGTAAAGA
AAAATAAGCACAAGTTTTATCCGGCCTTTATTCACATTCTTGCCCGCCTGATGAATG
